>Addgene plasmid #221421 | pENTR-SLC66A4_STOP | addgene full sequence | sequence record 437193 | Addgene NGS Result
CCACC
[1086 nt withheld, positions 6-1091]
TACGACCAGCTTAACTAGGACCCAGCTTTCTTGTACAAAGTTGGCATTATAAGAAAGCATTGCTTATCAA
TTTGTTGCAACGAACAGGTCACTATCAGTCAAAATAAAATCATTATTTGAGGCTAGGTGGAGGCTCAGTG
ATGATAAGTCTGCGATGGTGGATGCATGTGTCATGGTCATAGCTGTTTCCTGTGTGAAATTGTTATCCGC
TCAGAGGGCACAATCCTATTCCGCGCTATCCGACAATCTCCAAGACATTAGGTGGAGTTCAGTTCGGCGT
ATGGCATATGTCGCTGGAAAGAACATGTGAGCAAAAGGCCAGCAAAAGGCCAGGAACCGTAAAAAGGCCG
CGTTGCTGGCGTTTTTCCATAGGCTCCGCCCCCCTGACGAGCATCACAAAAATCGACGCTCAAGTCAGAG
GTGGCGAAACCCGACAGGACTATAAAGATACCAGGCGTTTCCCCCTGGAAGCTCCCTCGTGCGCTCTCCT
GTTCCGACCCTGCCGCTTACCGGATACCTGTCCGCCTTTCTCCCTTCGGGAAGCGTGGCGCTTTCTCATA
GCTCACGCTGTAGGTATCTCAGTTCGGTGTAGGTCGTTCGCTCCAAGCTGGGCTGTGTGCACGAACCCCC
CGTTCAGCCCGACCGCTGCGCCTTATCCGGTAACTATCGTCTTGAGTCCAACCCGGTAAGACACGACTTA
TCGCCACTGGCAGCAGCCACTGGTAACAGGATTAGCAGAGCGAGGTATGTAGGCGGTGCTACAGAGTTCT
TGAAGTGGTGGCCTAACTACGGCTACACTAGAAGAACAGTATTTGGTATCTGCGCTCTGCTGAAGCCAGT
TACCTTCGGAAAAAGAGTTGGTAGCTCTTGATCCGGCAAACAAACCACCGCTGGTAGCGGTGGTTTTTTT
GTTTGCAAGCAGCAGATTACGCGCAGAAAAAAAGGATCTCAAGAAGATCCTTTGATCTTTTCTACGGGGT
CTGACGCTCTATTCAACAAAGCCGCCGTCCCGTCAAGTCAGCGTAAATGGGTAGGGGGCTTCAAATCGTC
CGCTCTGCCAGTGTTACAACCAATTAACAAATTCTGATTAGAAAAACTCATCGAGCATCAAATGAAACTG
CAATTTATTCATATCAGGATTATCAATACCATATTTTTGAAAAAGCCGTTTCTGTAATGAAGGAGAAAAC
TCACCGAGGCAGTTCCATAGGATGGCAAGATCCTGGTATCGGTCTGCGATTCCGACTCGTCCAACATCAA
TACAACCTATTAATTTCCCCTCGTCAAAAATAAGGTTATCAAGTGAGAAATCACCATGAGTGACGACTGA
ATCCGGTGAGAATGGCAAAAGCTTATGCATTTCTTTCCAGACTTGTTCAACAGGCCAGCCATTACGCTCG
TCATCAAAATCACTCGCATCAACCAAACCGTTATTCATTCGTGATTGCGCCTGAGCGAGACGAAATACGC
GATCGCTGTTAAAAGGACAATTACAAACAGGAATCGAATGCAACCGGCGCAGGAACACTGCCAGCGCATC
AACAATATTTTCACCTGAATCAGGATATTCTTCTAATACCTGGAATGCTGTTTTCCCGGGGATCGCAGTG
GTGAGTAACCATGCATCATCAGGAGTACGGATAAAATGCTTGATGGTCGGAAGAGGCATAAATTCCGTCA
GCCAGTTTAGTCTGACCATCTCATCTGTAACATCATTGGCAACGCTACCTTTGCCATGTTTCAGAAACAA
CTCTGGCGCATCGGGCTTCCCATACAATCGATAGATTGTCGCACCTGATTGCCCGACATTATCGCGAGCC
CATTTATACCCATATAAATCAGCATCCATGTTGGAATTTAATCGCGGCCTCGAGCAAGACGTTTCCCGTT
GAATATGGCTCATAACACCCCTTGTATTACTGTTTATGTAAGCAGACAGTTTTATTGTTCATGATGATAT
ATTTTTATCTTGTGCAATGTAACATCAGAGATTTTGAGACACAACGTGGCTTTCCCCCGCCGCTCTAGAA
CTAGTGGATCCAAATAAAACGAAAGGCTCAGTCGAAAGACTGGGCCTTTCGTTTTATCTGTTGTTTGTCG
CATTATACGAGACGTCCAGGTTGGGATACCTGAAACAAAACCCATCGTACGGCCAAGGAAGTCTCCAATA
ACTGTGATCCACCACAAGCGCCAGGGTTTTCCCAGTCACGACGTTGTAAAACGACGGCCAGTCATGCATA
ATCCGCACGCATCTGGAATAAGGAAGTGCCATTCCGCCTGACCTCAAATAATGATTTTATTTTGACTGAT
AGTGACCTGTTCGTTGCAACAGATTGATGAGCAATGCTTTTTTATAATGCCAACTTTGTACAAAAAAGCA
GGCT
Features (pLannotate 1.2.2; 8 found; start..end, strand, type, name):
      6..1106    +  CDS            CTNS (sequence partly withheld): CTNS_HUMAN - Experimental evidence at protein level: Swiss-Prot protein existence level 1. Cystine/H(+) symporter that mediates export of cystine, the oxidized dimer of cysteine, from lysosomes (PubMed:11689434, PubMed:18337546, PubMed:22232659, PubMed:29467429, PubMed:33208952, PubMed:15128704). Plays an important role in melanin synthesis by catalyzing cystine export from melanosomes, possibly by inhibiting pheomelanin synthesis (PubMed:22649030). In addition to cystine export, also acts as a positive regulator of mTORC1 signaling in kidney proximal tubular cells, via interactions with compo
   1111..1210    -  protein_bind   attL2: mutant version of attL; recombination site for the Gateway® LR reaction LR Clonase™
   1455..2043    -  rep_origin     ori: high-copy-number ColE1/pMB1/pBR322/pUC origin of replication
   2179..2994    -  CDS            KanR: aminoglycoside phosphotransferase; aph(3')-Ia; confers resistance to kanamycin in bacteria or G418 (Geneticin®) in eukaryotes
   3110..3132    +  misc_feature   MCS (fragment): pBluescript multiple cloning site
   3132..3178    +  terminator     rrnB T1 terminator: transcription terminator T1 from the E. coli rrnB gene
   3280..3323    -  CDS            lacZα (fragment): LacZα fragment of β-galactosidase; lacZ fragment
   3376..3475    +  protein_bind   attL1: mutant version of attL; recombination site for the Gateway® LR reaction LR Clonase™
