[The description below was written by a language model from this plasmid's Addgene catalogue record and pLannotate feature annotations shown in this document.]
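Description:
pENTR-SLC66A4_STOP is a Gateway entry clone of about 3.5 kb built on a pENTR backbone synthesized by Twist Bioscience. It carries a codon-optimized open reading frame for human SLC66A4, the solute-carrier name for CTNS (cystinosin, also known as PQLC4). The plasmid is propagated in E. coli from a high-copy ColE1/pUC-type origin and is selected with kanamycin through an aph(3')-Ia aminoglycoside phosphotransferase gene. Other backbone annotations are an rrnB T1 transcription terminator upstream of the cloning region, which helps insulate the insert from read-through transcription, and small remnants of a pBluescript multiple cloning site and lacZα.

The 1,101 bp insert is annotated as the CTNS coding sequence. It encodes the lysosomal cystine/H+ symporter that exports cystine from lysosomes and melanosomes and also contributes to mTORC1 regulation in kidney proximal tubule cells. The ORF lies between attL1 and attL2 sites, so an LR Clonase reaction can transfer it directionally into any attR-containing destination vector. The "_STOP" suffix suggests that the ORF keeps its stop codon, which would suit untagged or N-terminally tagged expression rather than C-terminal fusions, though the record does not state this explicitly. Although the catalogue lists the vector type as mammalian expression, the feature table shows no eukaryotic promoter or polyadenylation signal, so expression depends on the destination vector chosen. The clone belongs to a consortium resource of SLC transporter reagents and is intended as a source for subcloning into custom expression vectors.
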