Addgene plasmid #221421: pENTR-SLC66A4_STOP
Purpose: Gateway entry clone with codon-optimized ORF sequence for subcloning into custom expression vectors
Depositing lab: RESOLUTE Consortium & Giulio Superti-Furga. Depositing organization: CeMM Research Center for Molecular Medicine. Publication: The RESOLUTE consortium: unlocking SLC transporters for drug discovery. Superti-Furga G, Lackner D, Wiedmer T, Ingles-Prieto A, Barbosa B, Girardi E, Goldmann U, Gurtl B, Klavins K, Klimek C, Lindinger S, Lineiro-Retes E, Muller AC, Onstein S, Redinger G, Reil D, Sedlyarov V, Wolf G, Crawford M, Everley R, ... Steppan CM. Nat Rev Drug Discov. 2020 Jul;19(7):429-430. doi: 10.1038/d41573-020-00056-6. PubMed 32265506.
Backbone
  Vector backbone: pENTR
  Backbone manufacturer: Twist Bioscience
  Vector type: Mammalian Expression
Growth in bacteria
  Bacterial resistance: Kanamycin, 50 μg/mL
  Growth temperature: 37°C
  Growth strain: NEB Stable
  Copy number: High Copy
Gene/Insert
  Gene/Insert name: SLC66A4
  Species: H. sapiens (human)
  Insert size (bp): 1101
  Entrez Gene: CTNS (a.k.a. CTNS-LSB, PQLC4, SLC66A4)
  Cloning method: Gateway Cloning
  Sequencing primers: 5′ M13; 3′ M13r
Terms and licenses: Academic/Nonprofit Terms; Industry Terms: Not Available to Industry
Depositor comments: RESOLUTE ID: PD0531-4
How to cite: pENTR-SLC66A4_STOP was a gift from RESOLUTE Consortium & Giulio Superti-Furga (Addgene plasmid # 221421 ; http://n2t.net/addgene:221421 ; RRID:Addgene_221421)
