>Addgene plasmid #221421 | pENTR-SLC66A4_STOP | depositor partial sequence | sequence record 433713 | SLC66A4 ORF
[1086 nt withheld, positions 1-1086]
TACGACCAGCTTAAC
